>Addgene plasmid #38176 | pCDNA3.1Xpress-BcrGAP R1090A | addgene partial sequence | sequence record 53009 | CMV-F 5'-CGCAAATGGGCGGTAGGCGTG-3'
GAGCTCTCTGGCTAACTAGAGAACCCACTGCTTACTGGCTTATCGAAATTAATACGACTCACTATAGGGA
GACCCAAGCTGGCTAGCGTTTAAACTTAAGCTTACCATGGGGGGTTCTCATCATCATCATCATCATGGTA
TGGCTAGCATGACTGGTGGACAGCAAATGGGTCGGGATCTGTACGACGATGACGATAAGGTACCTAGGAT
CCCCCTGGACCCGCAGGCCCTGCAGGACAGAGACTGGCAGCGCACCGTCATCGCCATGAATGGGATCGAA
GTAAAGCTCTCGGTCAAGTTCAACAGCAGGGAGTTCAGCTTGAAGAGGATGCCGTCCCGAAAACAGACAG
GGGTCTTCGGAGTCAAGATTGCTGTGGTCACCAAGAGAGAGAGGTCCAAGGTGCCCTACATCGTGCGCCA
GTGCGTGGAGGAGATCGAGCGCCGAGGCATGGAGGAGGTGGGCATCTACGCCGTGTCCGGTGTGGCCACG
GACATCCAGGCACTGAAGGCAGCCTTCGACGTCAATAACAAGGATGTGTCGGTGATGATGAGCGAGATGG
ACGTGAACGCCATCGCAGGCACGCTGAAGCTGTACTTCCGTGAGCTGCCCGAGCCCCTCTTCACTGACGA
GTTCTACCCCAACTTCGCAGAGGGCATCGCTCTTTCAGACCCGGTTGCAAAGGAGAGCTGCATGCTCAAC
CTGCTGCTGTCCCTGCCGGAGGCCAACCTGCTCACCTTCCTTTTCCTTCTGGACCACCTGAAAAGGGTGG
CAGAGAAGGAGGCAGTCAATAAGATGTCCCTGCACAACCTCGCCACGGTCTTTGGCC
