[The description below was written by a language model from this plasmid's Addgene catalogue record.]
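Description:
pCDNA3.1Xpress-BcrGAP R1090A is a mammalian expression plasmid of about 6.3 kb built on the pcDNA3.1 backbone. It is propagated in E. coli as a high-copy plasmid under ampicillin selection, and it carries a neomycin resistance marker so that transfected mammalian cells can be selected with G418. The record does not state the promoter or polyadenylation signal. However, the listed sequencing primers (CMV forward and BGH reverse) fit the standard pcDNA3.1 layout, in which a CMV promoter drives the insert and a bovine growth hormone polyadenylation signal follows it.

The roughly 0.8 kb insert encodes the isolated GTPase-activating (GAP) domain of human BCR, residues 1004-1271. It sits between retained BamHI and EcoRI sites and carries an N-terminal Xpress epitope tag for antibody detection. The domain has an R1090A point mutation. The record does not describe the functional effect of this substitution, but replacing a conserved arginine in a Rho-family GAP domain is a common way to abolish catalytic activity.

According to the depositor's notes, the plasmid was derived from the matching wild-type BcrGAP construct. A BstEII-EcoRI fragment was exchanged for a shorter one carrying the mutation, taken from an EGFP-BCR R1090A plasmid. The natural TAG stop codon and some 3' untranslated sequence are retained, and the wild-type and mutant plasmids also differ in this 3' untranslated region.

The associated publication concerns Abr and Bcr as Rac GTPase-activating proteins in murine macrophages. The construct therefore probably serves as a mutant comparator to the wild-type GAP domain in cell-based studies of Rac regulation.
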