Addgene plasmid #38176: pCDNA3.1Xpress-BcrGAP R1090A
Depositing lab: Nora Heisterkamp. Depositing organization: Children's Hospital Los Angeles. Publication: Abr and Bcr, two homologous Rac GTPase-activating proteins, control multiple cellular functions of murine macrophages. Cho YJ, Cunnick JM, Yi SJ, Kaartinen V, Groffen J, Heisterkamp N. Mol Cell Biol. 2007 Feb;27(3):899-911. Epub 2006 Nov 20. 10.1128/MCB.00756-06 PubMed 17116687.
Backbone
  Vector backbone: pcDNA3.1
  Backbone size w/o insert (bp): 5500
  Total vector size (bp): 6300
  Vector type: Mammalian Expression
  Selectable markers: Neomycin (select with G418)
Growth in bacteria
  Bacterial resistance: Ampicillin, 100 μg/mL
  Growth temperature: 37°C
  Growth strain: DH5alpha
  Copy number: High Copy
Gene/Insert
  Gene/Insert name: BCR GAP domain encoding residues 1004-1271 with R1090A point mutation
  Species: H. sapiens (human)
  Insert size (bp): 800
  Mutation: aa 1004-1271 with R1090A point mutation
  Entrez Gene: BCR (a.k.a. ALL, BCR1, CML, D22S11, D22S662, PHL)
  Tag / fusion protein: Xpress (N terminal on insert)
  Cloning method: Restriction Enzyme; 5′ cloning site Bam HI (not destroyed); 3′ cloning site Eco RI (not destroyed)
  Sequencing primers: 5′ CMV-F; 3′ BGH-Rev
Terms and licenses: Academic/Nonprofit Terms; Industry Terms: Not Available to Industry
Depositor comments: Constructed by Young Jin Cho. pcDNA3.1Xpress-BcrGAP plasmid(AddGene #38175) was digested by BstEII x EcoRI and a 1.2 kb fragment containing the R1090 wt site, TAG and 3’ UT sequences removed. The wt fragment was replaced by a 0.6 kb BstEII x EcoRI fragment containing the R1090A mutation isolated from EGFP-BCR R1090A pEGFP (AddGene #38173). The construct contains the natural TAG and 3’ UT sequences. The difference between wt and mutant plasmids is in the 3’ UT region. The construct includes amino acid residues 1004-1271.
How to cite: pCDNA3.1Xpress-BcrGAP R1090A was a gift from Nora Heisterkamp (Addgene plasmid # 38176 ; http://n2t.net/addgene:38176 ; RRID:Addgene_38176)
